Addgene plasmid #246429: Flag-Src Y527A
Purpose: Expresses Src mutant Y527A (aka Y530A) in Mammalian cells
Depositing lab: Katharine White. Depositing organization: University of Notre Dame. Publication: Ionizable networks mediate pH-dependent allostery in the SH2 domain-containing signaling proteins SHP2 and SRC. Van Dyck PK, Piszkin L, Gorski EA, Nascimento ET, Abebe JA, Hoffmann LM, Peng JW, White KA. Sci Signal. 2025 Nov 11;18(912):eadt3018. doi: 10.1126/scisignal.adt3018. Epub 2025 Nov 11. PubMed 41218103.
Backbone
  Vector backbone: pcDNA3
  Vector type: Mammalian Expression
  Selectable markers: Neomycin (select with G418)
Growth in bacteria
  Bacterial resistance: Ampicillin, 100 μg/mL
  Growth temperature: 37°C
  Growth strain: DH5alpha
  Copy number: High Copy
Gene/Insert
  Gene/Insert name: Src
  Species: H. sapiens (human)
  Insert size (bp): 1608
  Mutation: changed Tyrosine 530 to Alanine
  Entrez Gene: SRC (a.k.a. ASV, SRC1, THC6, c-SRC, p60-Src)
  Tag / fusion protein: Flag (C terminal on backbone)
Terms and licenses: Academic/Nonprofit Terms; Industry Terms: Not Available to Industry
How to cite: Flag-Src Y527A was a gift from Katharine White (Addgene plasmid # 246429 ; http://n2t.net/addgene:246429 ; RRID:Addgene_246429)
