[The description below was written by a language model from this plasmid's Addgene catalogue record and pLannotate feature annotations shown in this document.]
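Description:
Flag-Src Y527A is a mammalian expression plasmid built on a pcDNA3-type backbone (7,175 nt in the sequenced record) that encodes human SRC, the non-receptor tyrosine kinase, carrying an alanine substitution at the C-terminal regulatory tyrosine. The record lists this residue as Tyr530 in human numbering, equivalent to the Y527 designation used in the construct name. Phosphorylation of this tail tyrosine normally lets it dock onto the kinase's own SH2 domain and hold Src in a closed, autoinhibited state, so replacing it with alanine is generally expected to relieve that restraint. The record itself states only that the plasmid expresses the mutant in mammalian cells.

The 1,608 bp SRC coding sequence is driven by the CMV immediate-early enhancer and promoter and terminated by the bovine growth hormone polyadenylation signal. A T7 promoter sits upstream of the insert. The open reading frame is flanked by attB1 and attB2 sites, which indicates it was introduced by Gateway recombination. Downstream lie a partial 3xFLAG annotation, matching the catalogued C-terminal Flag tag carried on the backbone, and a V5 epitope that the catalogue entry does not mention. Whether V5 is translated in frame cannot be determined from the table.

An SV40 early promoter drives the neomycin phosphotransferase gene with an SV40 poly(A) signal, allowing G418 selection of stable transfectants. In E. coli the plasmid is maintained by a high-copy ColE1/pUC origin with ampicillin resistance, and an f1 origin is also present. The associated publication concerns pH-dependent allostery in SH2 domain-containing signaling proteins, including SRC.
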