Features (pLannotate 1.2.2; 24 found; start..end, strand, type, name):
      1..589     +  rep_origin     ori: high-copy-number ColE1/pMB1/pBR322/pUC origin of replication
    772..864     +  CDS            lacI (fragment): lac repressor; lacI; The lac repressor binds to the lac operator to inhibit transcription in E. coli. This inhibition can be relieved by adding lactose or isopropyl-β-D-thiogalactopyranoside (IPTG).
    877..898     +  protein_bind   CAP binding site: CAP binding activates transcription in the presence of cAMP. E. coli catabolite activator protein
    913..943     +  promoter       lac promoter: promoter for the E. coli lac operon
    951..967     +  protein_bind   lac operator: The lac repressor binds to the lac operator to inhibit transcription in E. coli. This inhibition can be relieved by adding lactose or isopropyl-β-D-thiogalactopyranoside (IPTG). lac repressor encoded by lacI
   1040..1161    -  polyA_signal   SV40 poly(A) signal: SV40 polyadenylation signal
   1156..1314    -  CDS            ble (fragment): BLE_KLEPN - Experimental evidence at protein level: Swiss-Prot protein existence level 1. Binding protein with a strong affinity to the bleomycin family of antibiotics. Binds to CL990; an antimitotic-antibiotic compound. From Klebsiella pneumoniae.
   1340..2131    -  CDS            neo: KKA2_KLEPN - Also known as kan, nptII. Experimental evidence at protein level: Swiss-Prot protein existence level 1. Resistance to kanamycin, neomycin, paromomycin, ribostamycin, butirosin and gentamicin B. From Klebsiella pneumoniae.
   2198..2527    -  promoter       SV40 promoter: SV40 enhancer and early promoter
   2541..2969    -  rep_origin     f1 ori (sequence partly withheld): f1 bacteriophage origin of replication; arrow indicates direction of (+) strand synthesis
   2990..3011    -  promoter       SV40 promoter (fragment): SV40 enhancer and early promoter
   3015..3239    -  polyA_signal   bGH poly(A) signal: bovine growth hormone polyadenylation signal
   3295..3336    -  CDS            V5 tag: epitope tag from simian virus 5
   3362..3412    -  CDS            3xFLAG (fragment): three tandem FLAG® epitope tags
   3423..3447    +  protein_bind   attB2: mutant version of attB; recombination site for the Gateway® BP reaction BP Clonase™
   3449..5056    -  CDS            SRC: SRC_HUMAN - Also known as SRC1. Experimental evidence at protein level: Swiss-Prot protein existence level 1. Non-receptor protein tyrosine kinase which is activated following engagement of many different classes of cellular receptors including immune response receptors, integrins and other adhesion receptors, receptor protein tyrosine kinases, G protein-coupled receptors as well as cytokine receptors. Participates in signaling pathways that control a diverse spectrum of biological activities including gene transcription, immune response, cell adhesion, cell cycle progression, apoptosis, migra
   5074..5098    -  protein_bind   attB1: mutant version of attB; recombination site for the Gateway® BP reaction BP Clonase™
   5128..5146    -  promoter       T7 promoter: promoter for bacteriophage T7 RNA polymerase
   5162..5195    -  LTR            5' LTR (truncated) (fragment): truncated 5' long terminal repeat (LTR) from HIV-1
   5191..5394    -  promoter       CMV promoter: human cytomegalovirus (CMV) immediate early promoter
   5395..5774    -  enhancer       CMV enhancer: human cytomegalovirus immediate early enhancer
   5929..5981    +  misc_feature   bom (fragment): basis of mobility region from pBR322
   6040..6144    +  promoter       AmpR promoter: bla
   6145..7005    +  CDS            AmpR: β-lactamase; bla; confers resistance to ampicillin, carbenicillin, and related antibiotics
>Addgene plasmid #246429 | Flag-Src Y527A | addgene full sequence | sequence record 488110 | Addgene NGS Result
TTGAGATCCTTTTTTTCTGCGCGTAATCTGCTGCTTGCAAACAAAAAAACCACCGCTACCAGCGGTGGTT
TGTTTGCCGGATCAAGAGCTACCAACTCTTTTTCCGAAGGTAACTGGCTTCAGCAGAGCGCAGATACCAA
ATACTGTTCTTCTAGTGTAGCCGTAGTTAGGCCACCACTTCAAGAACTCTGTAGCACCGCCTACATACCT
CGCTCTGCTAATCCTGTTACCAGTGGCTGCTGCCAGTGGCGATAAGTCGTGTCTTACCGGGTTGGACTCA
AGACGATAGTTACCGGATAAGGCGCAGCGGTCGGGCTGAACGGGGGGTTCGTGCACACAGCCCAGCTTGG
AGCGAACGACCTACACCGAACTGAGATACCTACAGCGTGAGCTATGAGAAAGCGCCACGCTTCCCGAAGG
GAGAAAGGCGGACAGGTATCCGGTAAGCGGCAGGGTCGGAACAGGAGAGCGCACGAGGGAGCTTCCAGGG
GGAAACGCCTGGTATCTTTATAGTCCTGTCGGGTTTCGCCACCTCTGACTTGAGCGTCGATTTTTGTGAT
GCTCGTCAGGGGGGCGGAGCCTATGGAAAAACGCCAGCAACGCGGCCTTTTTACGGTTCCTGGCCTTTTG
CTGGCCTTTTGCTCACATGTTCTTTCCTGCGTTATCCCCTGATTCTGTGGATAACCGTATTACCGCCTTT
GAGTGAGCTGATACCGCTCGCCGCAGCCGAACGACCGAGCGCAGCGAGTCAGTGAGCGAGGAAGCGGAAG
AGCGCCCAATACGCAAACCGCCTCTCCCCGCGCGTTGGCCGATTCATTAATGCAGCTGGCACGACAGGTT
TCCCGACTGGAAAGCGGGCAGTGAGCGCAACGCAATTAATGTGAGTTAGCTCACTCATTAGGCACCCCAG
GCTTTACACTTTATGCTTCCGGCTCGTATGTTGTGTGGAATTGTGAGCGGATAACAATTTCACACAGGAA
ACAGCTATGACCATGATTACGCCAAGCTCTAGCTAGAGGTCGACGGTATACAGACATGATAAGATACATT
GATGAGTTTGGACAAACCACAACTAGAATGCAGTGAAAAAAATGCTTTATTTGTGAAATTTGTGATGCTA
TTGCTTTATTTGTAACCATTATAAGCTGCAATAAACAAGTTGGGGTGGGCGAAGAACTCCAGCATGAGAT
CCCCGCGCTGGAGGATCATCCAGCCGGCGTCCCGGAAAACGATTCCGAAGCCCAACCTTTCATAGAAGGC
GGCGGTGGAATCGAAATCTCGTGATGGCAGGTTGGGCGTCGCTTGGTCGGTCATTTCGCGAACCCCAGAG
TCCCGCTCAGAAGAACTCGTCAAGAAGGCGATAGAAGGCGATGCGCTGCGAATCGGGAGCGGCGATACCG
TAAAGCACGAGGAAGCGGTCAGCCCATTCGCCGCCAAGCTCTTCAGCAATATCACGGGTAGCCAACGCTA
TGTCCTGATAGCGGTCCGCCACACCCAGCCGGCCACAGTCGATGAATCCAGAAAAGCGGCCATTTTCCAC
CATGATATTCGGCAAGCAGGCATCGCCATGGGTCACGACGAGATCCTCGCCGTCGGGCATGCGCGCCTTG
AGCCTGGCGAACAGTTCGGCTGGCGCGAGCCCCTGATGCTCTTCGTCCAGATCATCCTGATCGACAAGAC
CGGCTTCCATCCGAGTACGTGCTCGCTCGATGCGATGTTTCGCTTGGTGGTCGAATGGGCAGGTAGCCGG
ATCAAGCGTATGCAGCCGCCGCATTGCATCAGCCATGATGGATACTTTCTCGGCAGGAGCAAGGTGAGAT
GACAGGAGATCCTGCCCCGGCACTTCGCCCAATAGCAGCCAGTCCCTTCCCGCTTCAGTGACAACGTCGA
GCACAGCTGCGCAAGGAACGCCCGTCGTGGCCAGCCACGATAGCCGCGCTGCCTCGTCCTGCAGTTCATT
CAGGGCACCGGACAGGTCGGTCTTGACAAAAAGAACCGGGCGCCCCTGCGCTGACAGCCGGAACACGGCG
GCATCAGAGCAGCCGATTGTCTGTTGTGCCCAGTCATAGCCGAATAGCCTCTCCACCCAAGCGGCCGGAG
AACCTGCGTGCAATCCATCTTGTTCAATCATGCGAAACGATCCTCATCCTGTCTCTTGATCAGATCCGAA
AATGGATATACAAGCTCCCGGGAGCTTTTTGCAAAAGCCTAGGCCTCCAAAAAAGCCTCCTCACTACTTC
TGGAATAGCTCAGAGGCAGAGGCGGCCTCGGCCTCTGCATAAATAAAAAAAATTAGTCAGCCATGGGGCG
GAGAATGGGCGGAACTGGGCGGAGTTAGGGGCGGGATGGGCGGAGTTAGGGGCGGGACTATGGTTGCTGA
CTAATTGAGATGCATGCTTTGCATACTTCTGCCTGCTGGGGAGCCTGGGGACTTTCCACACCTGGTTGCT
GACTAATTGAGATGCATGCTTTGCATACTTCTGCCTGCTGGGGAGCCTGGGGACTTTCCACACCCTAACT
GACACACATTCCACAGAATTAATTCGCGTTAAATTTTTGTTAAATCAGCTCATTTTTTAACCAATAGGCC
GAAATCGGCAAAATCCCTTATAAATCAAAAGAATAGACCGAGATAGGGT
[37 nt withheld, positions 2640-2676]
AAAGAACGTGGACTCCAACGTCAAAGG
[49 nt withheld, positions 2704-2752]
T
[91 nt withheld, positions 2754-2844]
G
[124 nt withheld, positions 2846-2969]
GGGGATACCCCCTAGAGCCCCAGCTGGTTCTTTCCGCCTCAGAAGCCATAGAGCCCACCGCATCCCCAGC
ATGCCTGCTATTGTCTTCCCAATCCTCCCCCTTGCTGTCCTGCCCCACCCCACCCCCCAGAATAGAATGA
CACCTACTCAGACAATGCGATGCAATTTCCTCATTTTATTAGGAAAGGACAGTGGGAGTGGCACCTTCCA
GGGTCAAGGAAGGCACGGGGGAGGGGCAAACAACAGATGGCTGGCAACTAGAAGGCACAGTCGAGGCTGA
TCAGCGGGTTTAAACTCAATGGTGATGGTGATGATGACCGGTACGCGTAGAATCGAGACCGAGGAGAGGG
TTAGGGATAGGCTTACCTTCGAACCGCGGGCCCTCTAGATCACTTATCGTCGTCATCCTTGTAATCTCCC
TTATCGTCGTCATCCTTGTAATCCTCTAGATCAACCACTTTGTACAAGAAAGCTGGGTCGAGGTTCTCCC
CGGGCTGCGCCTGGGGCTCGGTGGACGTGAAGTAGTCCTCCAGGAAGGCCTGCAGGTACTCGAAGGTGGG
CCGCTCCTCAGGCTCCTTCCGCCAGCACTGGCACATGAGGTCGTGCAGGGACTCGGGACACTCCGGCGGG
CAGGGCATCCGGTAGCCCCGCTCCACCTGGTCCAGCACCTCGCGGTTCACCATCCCAGGGTAGGGCACCC
GTCCCTTTGTGGTGAGCTCAGTCAGCAGGATCCCGAAGGACCACACGTCCGACTTGATGGTGAAGCGGCC
ATAGAGGGCAGCTTCTGGAGCCGTCCACTTGATGGGGAATTTGGCACCTTGCCGCGCCGTGTACTCATTG
TCTTCAATGAGCCGAGCCAGCCCAAAGTCGGCCACTTTGCACACCAGGTTCTCTCCCACCAGGATGTTGG
CTGCACGAAGGTCCCGGTGGACGTAGTTCATCCGCTCCACGTACGCCATGCCTGAGGCGATCTGAGCAGC
CATGTCCACCAGCTGAGGCAGCCGCAGGTACTTGCCTGTCTCCCCCTTGAGAAAGTCCAGCAAACTCCCC
TTGCTCATGTACTCCGTGACGATGTAAATGGGCTCCTCTGAAACCACAGCATACAACTGCACCAGCTTCT
CATGCCTCAGCTTCTTCATGACCTGGGCCTCCTGCAGGAAGGCCTCTGGAGACATCGTGCCAGGCTTCAG
GGTTTTGATGGCCACCCTGGTGGTACCGTTCCAGGTCCCCATCCACACCTCGCCAAAGCAGCCCTGGCCC
AGCTTGACCTCCAGCCGCAGCGACTCCCGAGGGATCTCCCAGGCATCCTTGGCCAGGCCCTGAGTCTGCG
GCTTGGACGTGGGGCACACGGTGGTGAGGCGGTGGCACAGGCCATCGGCGTGTTTGGAGTAGTAGGCCAC
CAGCTGCTGCAGGCTGTTGAACTGGGTGCGGGAGGTGATGTAGAAGCCGCCGCTGTCCAGCTTGCGGATC
TTGTAGTGCTTCACGTTGAGGCCCTTGGCGTTGTCGAAGTCAGACACTGAGAGGCAGTAGGCACCTTTCG
TGGTCTCACTTTCTCGCACGAGGAAGGTCCCTCTCGGGTTCTCTGCATTGAGCAGTAACCGCTCTGACTC
CCGTCTGGTGATCTTGCCAAAATACCACTCCTCAGCCTGGATGGAGTCGGAGGGCGCCACGTAGTTGCTG
GGGATGTAGCCTGTCTGTCCTGTGCTGAGCGAGTGGGCCAGCCACCAGTCTCCCTCTGTGTTGTTGACAA
TCTGGAGCCGCTCGCCTTTCTTGAAGGACAGGTCTGTCTCCGTCCTAGACTCATAGTCATAGAGGGCCAC
AAAGGTGGTCACTCCACCGGCCAGCGGGCCCGCCCTCTGCGGGGAGGTGACGGTGTCCGAGGAGTTGAAG
CCTCCGAACAGCTTGGGCTCGGCGGCCGCGGGGGCGAAGGCCGCGCTGGGGCCGCGGTGGCCGTCGGCCG
AGGCTGGCTTGCTGGGGGTCTGCGAGGCGGGGAAAGCGCCCCCGCCAGCGCCGTGCACGTTCTCGGCGGG
CTCCAGGCTGCGGCGCCGCTGGCTGGCATCCTTGGGCTTGCTCTTGTTGCTACCCATGGTTCTATCTCCT
TCGAAGCCTGCTTTTTTGTACAAACTTGTTGATAGCTTAACTAGCCAGCTTGGGTCTCCCTATAGTGAGT
CGTATTAATTTCGATAAGCCAGTAAGCAGTGGGTTCTCTAGTTAGCCAGAGAGCTCTGCTTATATAGACC
TCCCACCGTACACGCCTACCGCCCATTTGCGTCAATGGGGCGGAGTTGTTACGACATTTTGGAAAGTCCC
GTTGATTTTGGTGCCAAAACAAACTCCCATTGACGTCAATGGGGTGGAGACTTGGAAATCCCCGTGAGTC
AAACCGCTATCCACGCCCATTGATGTACTGCCAAAACCGCATCACCATGGTAATAGCGATGACTAATACG
TAGATGTACTGCCAAGTAGGAAAGTCCCATAAGGTCATGTACTGGGCATAATGCCAGGCGGGCCATTTAC
CGTCATTGACGTCAATAGGGGGCGTACTTGGCATATGATACACTTGATGTACTGCCAAGTGGGCAGTTTA
CCGTAAATACTCCACCCATTGACGTCAATGGAAAGTCCCTATTGGCGTTACTATGGGAACATACGTCATT
ATTGACGTCAATGGGCGGGGGTCGTTGGGCGGTCAGCCAGGCGGGCCATTTACCGTAAGTTATGTAACGC
GGAACTCCATATATGGGCTATGAACTAATGACCCCGTAATTGATTACTATTAATAACTAGTCAATAATCA
ATGTCAACGCGTATATCTGGCCCGTACATCGCGAAGCAGCGCAAAACGCCTAACCCTAAGCAGATTCTTC
ATGCAATTGTCGGTCAAGCCTTGCCTTGTTGTAGCTTAAATTTTGCTCGCGCACTACTCAGCGACCTCCA
ACACACAAGCAGGGAGCAGATACTGGCTTAACTATGCGGCATCAGAGCAGATTGTACTGAGAGTGCACCA
TAGGGGATCGGGAGATCTCCCGATCCGTCGACGTCAGGTGGCACTTTTCGGGGAAATGTGCGCGGAACCC
CTATTTGTTTATTTTTCTAAATACATTCAAATATGTATCCGCTCATGAGACAATAACCCTGATAAATGCT
TCAATAATATTGAAAAAGGAAGAGTATGAGTATTCAACATTTCCGTGTCGCCCTTATTCCCTTTTTTGCG
GCATTTTGCCTTCCTGTTTTTGCTCACCCAGAAACGCTGGTGAAAGTAAAAGATGCTGAAGATCAGTTGG
GTGCACGAGTGGGTTACATCGAACTGGATCTCAACAGCGGTAAGATCCTTGAGAGTTTTCGCCCCGAAGA
ACGTTTTCCAATGATGAGCACTTTTAAAGTTCTGCTATGTGGCGCGGTATTATCCCGTATTGACGCCGGG
CAAGAGCAACTCGGTCGCCGCATACACTATTCTCAGAATGACTTGGTTGAGTACTCACCAGTCACAGAAA
AGCATCTTACGGATGGCATGACAGTAAGAGAATTATGCAGTGCTGCCATAACCATGAGTGATAACACTGC
GGCCAACTTACTTCTGACAACGATCGGAGGACCGAAGGAGCTAACCGCTTTTTTGCACAACATGGGGGAT
CATGTAACTCGCCTTGATCGTTGGGAACCGGAGCTGAATGAAGCCATACCAAACGACGAGCGTGACACCA
CGATGCCTGTAGCAATGGCAACAACGTTGCGCAAACTATTAACTGGCGAACTACTTACTCTAGCTTCCCG
GCAACAATTAATAGACTGGATGGAGGCGGATAAAGTTGCAGGACCACTTCTGCGCTCGGCCCTTCCGGCT
GGCTGGTTTATTGCTGATAAATCTGGAGCCGGTGAGCGTGGGTCTCGCGGTATCATTGCAGCACTGGGGC
CAGATGGTAAGCCCTCCCGTATCGTAGTTATCTACACGACGGGGAGTCAGGCAACTATGGATGAACGAAA
TAGACAGATCGCTGAGATAGGTGCCTCACTGATTAAGCATTGGTAACTGTCAGACCAAGTTTACTCATAT
ATACTTTAGATTGATTTAAAACTTCATTTTTAATTTAAAAGGATCTAGGTGAAGATCCTTTTTGATAATC
TCATGACCAAAATCCCTTAACGTGAGTTTTCGTTCCACTGAGCGTCAGACCCCGTAGAAAAGATCAAAGG
ATCTTC
